# Supplementary material for: Rapid construction of a whole-genome transposon insertion collection for Shewanella oneidensis by Knockout Sudoku
Source: Nat Commun. 2016 Nov 10;7:13270. doi: 10.1038/ncomms13270 (PMC5109470; doi:10.1038/ncomms13270)
Supplement: Supplementary Data 1 — pMiniHimarFRT plasmid sequence file. Sequence of transposon and transposase carrying plasmid used in creation of S. oneidensis Sudoku collection. [file ncomms13270-s2.txt]

LOCUS       Exported                4382 bp ds-DNA     circular SYN 13-JUN-2016
DEFINITION  synthetic circular DNA
ACCESSION   .
VERSION     .
KEYWORDS    pHiMar2dna
SOURCE      synthetic DNA construct
  ORGANISM  synthetic DNA construct
REFERENCE   1  (bases 1 to 4382)
  AUTHORS   Lev A. Shaket
  TITLE     Direct Submission
  JOURNAL   Exported Tuesday, Jun 14, 2016 from SnapGene 3.1.4
            http://www.snapgene.com
FEATURES             Location/Qualifiers
     source          1..4382
                     /organism="synthetic DNA construct"
                     /mol_type="other DNA"
     source          1175..1208
                     /organism="synthetic DNA construct"
                     /mol_type="other DNA"
     source          2359..2392
                     /organism="synthetic DNA construct"
                     /mol_type="other DNA"
     misc_feature    37..40
                     /note="deletion"
                     /note="design from bouhenni contained ttTga"
     5'UTR           38..52
                     /note="Bla- 5'UTR"
     CDS             53..274
                     /codon_start=1
                     /product="Beta-lactamase, N-terminal fragment,
                     
                     first 74 residues"
                     /note="Bla-(N)"
                     /translation="MSIQHFRVALIPFFAAFCLPVFAHPETLVKVKDAEDQLGARVGYI
                     ELDLNSGKILESFRPEERFPMMSTFKVLL"
     misc_feature    273..274
                     /note="""TA"" di-nucleotide"
     mobile_element  275..2539
                     /mobile_element_type="insertion sequence:transposition 
                     catalyzed by himar1 transposase"
                     /allele="transposition catalyzed by himar1 transposase"
                     /note="transposable region"
     misc_feature    275..301
                     /note="ITR"
     misc_feature    291..306
                     /note="Feature 62"
     misc_feature    complement(299..318)
                     /note="HimarSeq2.4 Proposed"
     primer_bind     complement(312..332)
                     /note="HimarSeq2.3-xN Homology Region"
     primer_bind     complement(320..358)
                     /note="HimarSeq1.2"
     primer_bind     complement(352..372)
                     /note="HimarFRTSeq2"
     misc_feature    373..1086
                     /note="Source: pWM41"
     primer_bind     complement(382..401)
                     /note="HimarSeq2 and HimarFRTSeq1"
     primer_bind     complement(521..540)
                     /note="HimarSeq1"
     misc_feature    562..567
                     /note="insertion"
                     /note="Should read ccGGcc"
     rep_origin      588..976
                     /note="R6K gamma ori"
                     /note="gamma replication origin from E. coli plasmid R6K; 
                     requires the R6K initiator protein pi for replication"
     misc_feature    622..664
                     /note="REP3"
     misc_feature    732..774
                     /note="REP3"
     misc_feature    947..949
                     /note="mutation"
                     /note="cag->Gag"
     misc_feature    974..982
                     /note="insertion"
                     /note="acaTGGgaa"
     misc_feature    complement(981..1056)
                     /note="RK2"
                     /note="from RK2 plasmid, 6634-6709"
     primer_bind     complement(1116..1132)
                     /note="KS primer"
                     /note="common sequencing primer, one of multiple similar 
                     variants"
     misc_feature    1163..1167
                     /note="correction"
                     /note="design from bouhenni contained atTaa"
     protein_bind    1175..1208
                     /bound_moiety="FLP recombinase from the Saccharomyces 
                     cerevisiae 2u plasmid"
                     /note="FRT (minimal)"
                     /note="supports FLP-mediated excision but not integration 
                     (Turan and Bode, 2011)"
     misc_feature    1209..2358
                     /note="Tn5 region"
     promoter        1426..1475
                     /note="aminoglycoside phosphotransferase promoter region"
     -35_signal      1426..1432
                     /note="-35 putative"
     -35_signal      1432..1437
                     /note="-35 putative"
     -10_signal      1450..1455
                     /note="-10 putative"
     -10_signal      1455..1460
                     /note="-10 putative"
     variation       1455
                     /note="renders IS50L inactive by prematurely terminating 
                     the transposase;
                     strengthens promoter region of gene encoding amino 
                     glycoside phosphotransferase"
     CDS             1564..2358
                     /codon_start=1
                     /gene="aph(3')-II (or nptII)"
                     /product="aminoglycoside phosphotransferase from Tn5"
                     /note="NeoR/KanR"
                     /note="confers resistance to neomycin, kanamycin, and G418 
                     (Geneticin(R))"
                     /translation="MIEQDGLHAGSPAAWVERLFGYDWAQQTIGCSDAAVFRLSAQGRP
                     VLFVKTDLSGALNELQDEAARLSWLATTGVPCAAVLDVVTEAGRDWLLLGEVPGQDLLS
                     SHLAPAEKVSIMADAMRRLHTLDPATCPFDHQAKHRIERARTRMEAGLVDQDDLDEEHQ
                     GLAPAELFARLKARMPDGEDLVVTHGDACLPNIMVENGRFSGFIDCGRLGVADRYQDIA
                     LATRDIAEELGGEWADRFLVLYGIAAPDSQRIAFYRLLDEFF"
     protein_bind    2359..2392
                     /bound_moiety="FLP recombinase from the Saccharomyces 
                     cerevisiae 2u plasmid"
                     /note="FRT (minimal)"
                     /note="supports FLP-mediated excision but not integration 
                     (Turan and Bode, 2011)"
     misc_feature    2441..2519
                     /note="REP1"
     misc_feature    2441..2445
                     /note="mutation"
                     /note="gtAtc->gtTtc"
     misc_feature    2487..2489
                     /note="mutation"
                     /note="gac->Cac"
     misc_feature    complement(2513..2539)
                     /note="ITR"
     misc_feature    complement(2540..2740)
                     /note="RK2"
                     /note="from RK2 plasmid carried by P. aeruginosa Birmingham
                     strain, bps. 6079-6279
                     accession L27758"
     misc_feature    complement(2540..2541)
                     /note="""TA"" di-nucleotide"
     CDS             2542..2739
                     /codon_start=1
                     /product="Beta lactamase-mid-region
                     Residues 75-140"
                     /note="Bla-(mid)"
                     /translation="CGAVLSRIDAGQEQLGRRIHYSQNDLVEYSPVTEKHLTDGMTVRE
                     LCSAAITMSDNTAANLLLTTI"
     misc_feature    complement(2547)
                     /note="Feature 22"
                     /note="mutation from a"
     misc_feature    complement(2563)
                     /note="Feature 21"
                     /note="mutation from c"
     misc_feature    2741..3129
                     /note="Source: pJB3Cm6"
     primer_bind     2787..2803
                     /note="M13 fwd"
                     /note="common sequencing primer, one of multiple similar 
                     variants"
     misc_feature    complement(2809..2884)
                     /note="RK2"
                     /note="from RK2 plasmid, 6634-6709"
     misc_feature    complement(2842)
                     /note="Feature 24"
                     /note="mutation from a"
     misc_feature    2888..2892
                     /note="insertion"
                     /note="Should read taTcg"
     misc_feature    2891..3129
                     /note="RK2"
                     /note="from RK2 plasmid carried by P. aeruginosa str. 
                     Birmingham
                     accession L27758, bps. 51,130-51,368"
     oriT            2891..2999
                     /note="incP origin of transfer"
     promoter        3130..3252
                     /note="lac promoter region"
                     /note="from Escherichia coli"
     protein_bind    3146..3167
                     /bound_moiety="E. coli catabolite activator protein"
                     /note="CAP binding site"
                     /note="CAP binding activates transcription in the presence 
                     of cAMP."
     promoter        3182..3212
                     /note="lac promoter"
                     /note="promoter for the E. coli lac operon"
     protein_bind    3220..3236
                     /bound_moiety="lac repressor encoded by lacI"
                     /note="lac operator"
                     /note="The lac repressor binds to the lac operator to 
                     inhibit transcription in E. coli. This inhibition can be 
                     relieved by adding lactose or 
                     isopropyl-beta-D-thiogalactopyranoside (IPTG)."
     CDS             3256..4302
                     /codon_start=1
                     /product="Himar1 transposase from Haematobia irritans
                     
                     Catalyzes the transposition of himar1-recognized 
                     itr-flanked regions"
                     /note="himar1"
                     /translation="MEKKEFRVLIKYCFLKGKNTVEAKTWLDNEFPDSAPGKSTIIDWY
                     AKFKRGEMSTEDGERSGRPKEVVTDENIKKIHKMILNDRKMKLIEIAEALKISKERVGH
                     IIHQYLDMRKLCAKWVPRELTFDQKQQRVDDSERCLQLLTRNTPEFFRRYVTMDETWLH
                     HYTPESNRQSAEWTATGEPSPKRGKTQKSAGKVMASVFWDAHGIIFIDYLEKGKTINSD
                     YYMALLERLKVEIAAKRPHMKKKKVLFHQDNAPCHKSLRTMAKIHELGFELLPHPPYSP
                     DLAPSDFFLFSDLKRMLAGKKFGCNEEVIAETEAYFEAKPKEYYQNGIKKLEGRYNRCI
                     ALEGNYVE"
     misc_feature    3313..3315
                     /note="silent mutation"
                     /note="acg->acA
                     
                     silent mutation
                     
                     both codons code for threonine (T)"
     misc_feature    4084..4086
                     /note="silent mutation"
                     /note="cca->ccG
                     
                     silent mutation
                     
                     both codons code for proline (P)"
     misc_feature    4271..4349
                     /note="REP1"
     misc_feature    4317..4319
                     /note="mutation"
                     /note="gac->Cac"
     misc_feature    4349..4352
                     /note="deletion"
                     /note="design from bouhenni contained gaAtc"
ORIGIN
        1 ctagatgcat gctcgagcgg ccgccagtgt gatggattga aaaaggaaga gtatgagtat
       61 tcaacatttc cgtgtcgccc ttattccctt ttttgcggca ttttgccttc ctgtttttgc
      121 tcacccagaa acgctggtga aagtaaaaga tgctgaagat cagttgggtg cacgagtggg
      181 ttacatcgaa ctggatctca acagcggtaa gatccttgag agttttcgcc ccgaagaacg
      241 ttttccaatg atgagcactt ttaaagttct gctaacaggt tggctgataa gtccccggtc
      301 tgacacatag atggcgtcgc tagtattaaa tgcatattat ttttatatag taccaacctt
      361 caaatgattc ccagatctca aactggaaca acactcaacc ctatctcggt ctattctttt
      421 gatttataag ggattttgcc gatttcggcc tattggttaa aaaatgagct gatttaacaa
      481 aaatttaacg cgaattttaa caaaatatta acgcttacaa tttaggtggc acttttcggg
      541 gaaatgtgcg cggaaccaga tccggccacg atgcgtccgg cgtagaggat ctgaagatca
      601 gcagttcaac ctgttgatag tacgtactaa gctctcatgt ttcacgtact aagctctcat
      661 gtttaacgta ctaagctctc atgtttaacg aactaaaccc tcatggctaa cgtactaagc
      721 tctcatggct aacgtactaa gctctcatgt ttcacgtact aagctctcat gtttgaacaa
      781 taaaattaat ataaatcagc aacttaaata gcctctaagg ttttaagttt tataagaaaa
      841 aaaagaatat ataaggcttt taaagctttt aaggtttaac ggttgtggac aacaagccag
      901 ggatgtaacg cactgagaag cccttagagc ctctcaaagc aattttgagt gacacaggaa
      961 cacttaacgg ctgacatggg aattcttgaa gacgaaaggg cctcgtgata cgcctatttt
     1021 tataggttaa tgtcatgata ataatggttt cttagacgtc aggtggcact tttcggggtt
     1081 aattaagggc tgcaggaatt cgatatcaag cttatcgata ccgtcgacct cgaggggggg
     1141 cccggtaccg aggacgcgtc gaattaattc cgctgaagtt cctattctct agaaagtata
     1201 ggaacttcag cttcacgctg ccgcaagcac tcagggcgca agggctgcta aaggaagcgg
     1261 aacacgtaga aagccagtcc gcagaaacgg tgctgacccc ggatgaatgt cagctactgg
     1321 gctatctgga caagggaaaa cgcaagcgca aagagaaagc aggtagcttg cagtgggctt
     1381 acatggcgat agctagactg ggcggtttta tggacagcaa gcgaaccgga attgccagct
     1441 ggggcgccct ctggtaaggt tgggaagccc tgcaaagtaa actggatggc tttcttgccg
     1501 ccaaggatct gatggcgcag gggatcaaga tctgatcaag agacaggatg aggatcgttt
     1561 cgcatgattg aacaagatgg attgcacgca ggttctccgg ccgcttgggt ggagaggcta
     1621 ttcggctatg actgggcaca acagacaatc ggctgctctg atgccgccgt gttccggctg
     1681 tcagcgcagg ggcgcccggt tctttttgtc aagaccgacc tgtccggtgc cctgaatgaa
     1741 ctccaagacg aggcagcgcg gctatcgtgg ctggccacga cgggcgttcc ttgcgcagct
     1801 gtgctcgacg ttgtcactga agcgggaagg gactggctgc tattgggcga agtgccgggg
     1861 caggatctcc tgtcatctca ccttgctcct gccgagaaag tatccatcat ggctgatgca
     1921 atgcggcggc tgcatacgct tgatccggct acctgcccat tcgaccacca agcgaaacat
     1981 cgcatcgagc gagcacgtac tcggatggaa gccggtcttg tcgatcagga tgatctggac
     2041 gaagagcatc aggggctcgc gccagccgaa ctgttcgcca ggctcaaggc gcggatgccc
     2101 gacggcgagg atctcgtcgt gacccatggc gatgcctgct tgccgaatat catggtggaa
     2161 aatggccgct tttctggatt catcgactgt ggccggctgg gtgtggcgga ccgctatcag
     2221 gacatagcgt tggctacccg tgatattgct gaagagcttg gcggcgaatg ggctgaccgc
     2281 ttcctcgtgc tttacggtat cgccgctccc gattcgcagc gcatcgcctt ctatcgcctt
     2341 cttgacgagt tcttctgaga agttcctatt ctctagaaag tataggaact tcgcgggact
     2401 ctggggttcg cggaattaat tcgacgcgtc aattcgaggg gtttcgctct tgaagggaac
     2461 tatgttgaat aataaaaacg aattttcaca aaaaaatgtg tttttctttg ttagaccggg
     2521 gacttatcag ccaacctgtt atgtggcgcg gtattatccc gtattgacgc cgggcaagag
     2581 caactcggtc gccgcataca ctattctcag aatgacttgg ttgagtactc accagtcaca
     2641 gaaaagcatc ttacggatgg catgacagta agagaattat gcagtgctgc cataaccatg
     2701 agtgataaca ctgcggccaa cttacttctg acaacgatcg aggcgattaa gttgggtaac
     2761 gccagggttt tcccagtcac gacgttgtaa aacgacggcc agtgaattaa ttcttgaaga
     2821 cgaaagggcc tcgtgatacg cctattttta taggttaatg tcatgataat aatggtttct
     2881 tagagcttat cggccagcct cgcagagcag gattcccgtt gagcaccgcc aggtgcgaat
     2941 aagggacagt gaagaaggaa cacccgctcg cgggtgggcc tacttcacct atcctgcccg
     3001 gctgacgccg ttggatacac caaggaaagt ctacacgaac cctttggcaa aatcctgtat
     3061 atcgtgcgaa aaaggatgga tataccgaaa aaatcgctat aatgaccccg aagcagggtt
     3121 atgcagcggg tgagcgcaac gcaattaatg tgagttagct cactcattag gcaccccagg
     3181 ctttacactt tatgcttccg gctcgtatgt tgtgtggaat tgtgagcgga taacaatttc
     3241 acacaggaaa cacatatgga aaaaaaggaa tttcgtgttt tgataaaata ctgttttctg
     3301 aagggaaaaa atacagtgga agcaaaaact tggcttgata atgagtttcc ggactctgcc
     3361 ccagggaaat caacaataat tgattggtat gcaaaattca agcgtggtga aatgagcacg
     3421 gaggacggtg aacgcagtgg acgcccgaaa gaggtggtta ccgacgaaaa catcaaaaaa
     3481 atccacaaaa tgattttgaa tgaccgtaaa atgaagttga tcgagatagc agaggcctta
     3541 aagatatcaa aggaacgtgt tggtcatatc attcatcaat atttggatat gcggaagctc
     3601 tgtgcaaaat gggtgccgcg cgagctcaca tttgaccaaa aacaacaacg tgttgatgat
     3661 tctgagcggt gtttgcagct gttaactcgt aatacacccg agtttttccg tcgatatgtg
     3721 acaatggatg aaacatggct ccatcactac actcctgagt ccaatcgaca gtcggctgag
     3781 tggacagcga ccggtgaacc gtctccgaag cgtggaaaga ctcaaaagtc cgctggcaaa
     3841 gtaatggcct ctgttttttg ggatgcgcat ggaataattt ttatcgatta tcttgagaag
     3901 ggaaaaacca tcaacagtga ctattatatg gcgttattgg agcgtttgaa ggtcgaaatc
     3961 gcggcaaaac ggccccacat gaagaagaaa aaagtgttgt tccaccaaga caacgcaccg
     4021 tgccacaagt cattgagaac gatggcaaaa attcatgaat tgggcttcga attgcttccc
     4081 cacccgccgt attctccaga tctggccccc agcgactttt tcttgttctc agacctcaaa
     4141 aggatgctcg cagggaaaaa atttggctgc aatgaagagg tgatcgccga aactgaggcc
     4201 tattttgagg caaaaccgaa ggagtactac caaaatggta tcaaaaaatt ggaaggtcgt
     4261 tataatcgtt gtatcgctct tgaagggaac tatgttgaat aataaaaacg aattttcaca
     4321 aaaaaatgtg tttttctttg ttagaccgga tctgcagaat tccagcacac tggcggccgt
     4381 ta
//
